Addgene plasmid #236377: pCAG-48xHSPA1A array
Purpose: Expression of array of 48 crRNAs targeting HSPA1A
Depositing lab: Ling-Ling Chen. Depositing organization: CAS Center for Excellence in Molecular Cell Science. Publication: CRISPR-array-mediated imaging of non-repetitive and multiplex genomic loci in living cells. Yang LZ, Min YH, Liu YX, Gao BQ, Liu XQ, Huang Y, Wang H, Yang L, Liu ZJ, Chen LL. Nat Methods. 2024 Sep;21(9):1646-1657. doi: 10.1038/s41592-024-02333-3. Epub 2024 Jul 4. PubMed 38965442.
Backbone
  Vector backbone: pCAG
  Vector type: Lentiviral, CRISPR
Growth in bacteria
  Bacterial resistance: Ampicillin, 100 μg/mL
  Growth temperature: 37°C
  Growth strain: NEB Stable
  Copy number: High Copy
Gene/Insert
  Gene/Insert name: 48xHSPA1A crRNA array
  Species: H. sapiens (human)
  Entrez Gene: HSPA1A (a.k.a. HEL-S-103, HSP70, HSP70-1, HSP70-1A, HSP70-2, HSP70.1, HSP70.2, HSP70I, HSP72, HSPA1)
  Cloning method: Gene Synthesis
Terms and licenses: Academic/Nonprofit Terms; Industry Terms: Not Available to Industry
How to cite: pCAG-48xHSPA1A array was a gift from Ling-Ling Chen (Addgene plasmid # 236377 ; http://n2t.net/addgene:236377 ; RRID:Addgene_236377)
