[The description below was written by a language model from this plasmid's Addgene catalogue record and pLannotate feature annotations shown in this document.]
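Description:
pCAG-48xHSPA1A array is a 9,610 nt lentiviral CRISPR plasmid that expresses a synthetic array of 48 crRNAs directed against the human HSPA1A (HSP70) locus. It is maintained in E. coli through a high-copy ColE1/pUC-type origin and selected with ampicillin via the β-lactamase gene. The recorded growth strain is a recombination-deficient "stable" host, which fits a plasmid that carries both LTRs and a highly repetitive insert.

The transfer-vector portion has a truncated HIV-1 5' LTR, the Ψ packaging signal with a short gag fragment, the Rev response element for Rev-dependent nuclear export of the genomic RNA, the cPPT/CTS element, and a self-inactivating ΔU3 3' LTR. Between them sits a CAG promoter, made up of the CMV enhancer, the chicken β-actin promoter and a chimeric β-actin/β-globin intron. It is followed by an unannotated stretch of about 2.1 kb and then a WPRE, which enhances transcript stability and expression. The annotation tool did not label the crRNA array, but this gap between the intron and the WPRE is the likely position of the gene-synthesised insert. The array would then be produced as one long Pol II transcript rather than from individual Pol III promoters.

The record does not name the Cas protein that processes and uses these crRNAs, and no nuclease or reporter is encoded on the plasmid, so that component must be supplied separately. The associated publication concerns CRISPR-array-mediated imaging of non-repetitive genomic loci in living cells. This suggests the construct is used to tile many guides across HSPA1A, by transfection or lentiviral transduction, to concentrate signal at this single-copy locus. Short lacI, SV40 and nef fragments in the table appear to be backbone remnants.
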