Features (pLannotate 1.2.2; 23 found; start..end, strand, type, name):
    377..634     +  LTR            5' LTR (truncated): truncated 5' long terminal repeat (LTR) from HIV-1
    681..806     +  misc_feature   HIV-1 Ψ: packaging signal of human immunodeficiency virus type 1
    790..1128    +  CDS            HIV-1 gag (fragment): gag protein from human immunodeficiency virus 1; gag
   1303..1536    +  misc_feature   RRE: The Rev response element (RRE) of HIV-1 allows for Rev-dependent mRNA export from the nucleus to the cytoplasm.
   1913..2013    +  CDS            Rev (fragment): human immunodeficiency virus 1 (HIV-1) Rev protein; rev; enhances nuclear export of unspliced and incompletely spliced viral mRNAs
   2058..2175    +  misc_feature   cPPT/CTS: central polypurine tract and central termination sequence of HIV-1
   2292..2595    +  enhancer       CMV enhancer: human cytomegalovirus immediate early enhancer
   2597..2872    +  promoter       chicken β-actin promoter: No description available
   2873..3889    +  intron         chimeric intron: chimera between introns from chicken β-actin and rabbit β-globin
   6000..6588    +  misc_feature   WPRE: woodchuck hepatitis virus posttranscriptional regulatory element
   6596..6661    +  CDS            nef (fragment): NEF_HV1Z2 - Experimental evidence at protein level: Swiss-Prot protein existence level 1. Extracellular Nef protein targets CD4(+) T-lymphocytes for apoptosis by interacting with CXCR4 surface receptors. From Human immunodeficiency virus type 1 group M subtype D (isolate Z2/CDC-Z34) (HIV-1).
   6663..6896    +  LTR            3' LTR (ΔU3): self-inactivating 3' long terminal repeat (LTR) from HIV-1
   7101..7205    +  promoter       AmpR promoter: bla
   7206..8066    +  CDS            AmpR: β-lactamase; bla; confers resistance to ampicillin, carbenicillin, and related antibiotics
   8237..8825    +  rep_origin     ori: high-copy-number ColE1/pMB1/pBR322/pUC origin of replication
   9008..9062    +  CDS            lacI (fragment): lac repressor; lacI; The lac repressor binds to the lac operator to inhibit transcription in E. coli. This inhibition can be relieved by adding lactose or isopropyl-β-D-thiogalactopyranoside (IPTG).
   9068..9161    +  rep_origin     SV40 ori (fragment): SV40 origin of replication
   9186..9223    +  CDS            lacI (fragment): lac repressor; lacI; The lac repressor binds to the lac operator to inhibit transcription in E. coli. This inhibition can be relieved by adding lactose or isopropyl-β-D-thiogalactopyranoside (IPTG).
   9236..9257    +  protein_bind   CAP binding site: CAP binding activates transcription in the presence of cAMP. E. coli catabolite activator protein
   9272..9302    +  promoter       lac promoter: promoter for the E. coli lac operon
   9310..9326    +  protein_bind   lac operator: The lac repressor binds to the lac operator to inhibit transcription in E. coli. This inhibition can be relieved by adding lactose or isopropyl-β-D-thiogalactopyranoside (IPTG). lac repressor encoded by lacI
   9360..9443    +  polyA_signal   SV40 poly(A) signal (fragment): SV40 polyadenylation signal
   9610..329     +  CDS            nef (fragment) (across the origin): NEF_HV1BR - Experimental evidence at protein level: Swiss-Prot protein existence level 1. Extracellular Nef protein targets CD4(+) T-lymphocytes for apoptosis by interacting with CXCR4 surface receptors (PubMed:14990729). From Human immunodeficiency virus type 1 group M subtype B (isolate BRU/LAI) (HIV-1).
>Addgene plasmid #236377 | pCAG-48xHSPA1A array | addgene full sequence | sequence record 478699 | Addgene NGS Result
TGGAAGGGCTAATTCACTCCCAAAGAAGACAAGATATCCTTGATCTGTGGATCTACCACACACAAGGCTA
CTTCCCTGATTAGCAGAACTACACACCAGGGCCAGGGGTCAGATATCCACTGACCTTTGGATGGTGCTAC
AAGCTAGTACCAGTTGAGCCAGATAAGGTAGAAGAGGCCAATAAAGGAGAGAACACCAGCTTGTTACACC
CTGTGAGCCTGCATGGGATGGATGACCCGGAGAGAGAAGTGTTAGAGTGGAGGTTTGACAGCCGCCTAGC
ATTTCATCACGTGGCCCGAGAGCTGCATCCGGAGTACTTCAAGAACTGCTGATATCGAGCTTGCTACAAG
GGACTTTCCGCTGGGGACTTTCCAGGGAGGCGTGGCCTGGGCGGGACTGGGGAGTGGCGAGCCCTCAGAT
CCTGCATATAAGCAGCTGCTTTTTGCCTGTACTGGGTCTCTCTGGTTAGACCAGATCTGAGCCTGGGAGC
TCTCTGGCTAACTAGGGAACCCACTGCTTAAGCCTCAATAAAGCTTGCCTTGAGTGCTTCAAGTAGTGTG
TGCCCGTCTGTTGTGTGACTCTGGTAACTAGAGATCCCTCAGACCCTTTTAGTCAGTGTGGAAAATCTCT
AGCAGTGGCGCCCGAACAGGGACTTGAAAGCGAAAGGGAAACCAGAGGAGCTCTCTCGACGCAGGACTCG
GCTTGCTGAAGCGCGCACGGCAAGAGGCGAGGGGCGGCGACTGGTGAGTACGCCAAAAATTTTGACTAGC
GGAGGCTAGAAGGAGAGAGATGGGTGCGAGAGCGTCAGTATTAAGCGGGGGAGAATTAGATCGCGATGGG
AAAAAATTCGGTTAAGGCCAGGGGGAAAGAAAAAATATAAATTAAAACATATAGTATGGGCAAGCAGGGA
GCTAGAACGATTCGCAGTTAATCCTGGCCTGTTAGAAACATCAGAAGGCTGTAGACAAATACTGGGACAG
CTACAACCATCCCTTCAGACAGGATCAGAAGAACTTAGATCATTATATAATACAGTAGCAACCCTCTATT
GTGTGCATCAAAGGATAGAGATAAAAGACACCAAGGAAGCTTTAGACAAGATAGAGGAAGAGCAAAACAA
AAGTAAGACCACCGCACAGCAAGCGGCCGGCCGCTGATCTTCAGACCTGGAGGAGGAGATATGAGGGACA
ATTGGAGAAGTGAATTATATAAATATAAAGTAGTAAAAATTGAACCATTAGGAGTAGCACCCACCAAGGC
AAAGAGAAGAGTGGTGCAGAGAGAAAAAAGAGCAGTGGGAATAGGAGCTTTGTTCCTTGGGTTCTTGGGA
GCAGCAGGAAGCACTATGGGCGCAGCGTCAATGACGCTGACGGTACAGGCCAGACAATTATTGTCTGGTA
TAGTGCAGCAGCAGAACAATTTGCTGAGGGCTATTGAGGCGCAACAGCATCTGTTGCAACTCACAGTCTG
GGGCATCAAGCAGCTCCAGGCAAGAATCCTGGCTGTGGAAAGATACCTAAAGGATCAACAGCTCCTGGGG
ATTTGGGGTTGCTCTGGAAAACTCATTTGCACCACTGCTGTGCCTTGGAATGCTAGTTGGAGTAATAAAT
CTCTGGAACAGATTTGGAATCACACGACCTGGATGGAGTGGGACAGAGAAATTAACAATTACACAAGCTT
AATACACTCCTTAATTGAAGAATCGCAAAACCAGCAAGAAAAGAATGAACAAGAATTATTGGAATTAGAT
AAATGGGCAAGTTTGTGGAATTGGTTTAACATAACAAATTGGCTGTGGTATATAAAATTATTCATAATGA
TAGTAGGAGGCTTGGTAGGTTTAAGAATAGTTTTTGCTGTACTTTCTATAGTGAATAGAGTTAGGCAGGG
ATATTCACCATTATCGTTTCAGACCCACCTCCCAACCCCGAGGGGACCCGACAGGCCCGAAGGAATAGAA
GAAGAAGGTGGAGAGAGAGACAGAGACAGATCCATTCGATTAGTGAACGGATCTCGACGGTATCGCCGAA
TTCACAAATGGCAGTATTCATCCACAATTTTAAAAGAAAAGGGGGGATTGGGGGGTACAGTGCAGGGGAA
AGAATAGTAGACATAATAGCAACAGACATACAAACTAAAGAATTACAAAAACAAATTACAAAAATTCAAA
ATTTTCGGGTTTATTACAGGGACAGCAGAGATCCAGTTTGGACTAGGACATGATTATTGACTAGTTATTA
ATAGTAATCAATTACGGGGTCATTAGTTCATAGCCCATATATGGAGTTCCGCGTTACATAACTTACGGTA
AATGGCCCGCCTGGCTGACCGCCCAACGACCCCCGCCCATTGACGTCAATAATGACGTATGTTCCCATAG
TAACGCCAATAGGGACTTTCCATTGACGTCAATGGGTGGAGTATTTACGGTAAACTGCCCACTTGGCAGT
ACATCAAGTGTATCATATGCCAAGTACGCCCCCTATTGACGTCAATGACGGTAAATGGCCCGCCTGGCAT
TATGCCCAGTACATGACCTTATGGGACTTTCCTACTTGGCAGTACATCTACGTATTAGTCATCGCTATTA
CCATGGTCGAGGTGAGCCCCACGTTCTGCTTCACTCTCCCCATCTCCCCCCCCTCCCCACCCCCAATTTT
GTATTTATTTATTTTTTAATTATTTTGTGCAGCGATGGGGGCGGGGGGGGGGGGGGGGCGCGCCRGGGGG
GGGGGGGGGGGGGGGGGGGGGGGGGGGGGGGRGGCGGAGAGGTGCGGCGGCAGCCAATCAGAGCGGCGCG
CTCCGAAAGTTTCCTTTTATGGCGAGGCGGCGGCGGCGGCGGCCCTATAAAAAGCGAAGCGCGCGGCGGG
CGGGAGTCGCTGCGCGCTGCCTTCGCCCCGTGCCCCGCTCCGCCGCCGCCTCGCGCCGCCCGCCCCGGCT
CTGACTGACCGCGTTACTCCCACAGGTGAGCGGGCGGGACGGCCCTTCTCCTCCGGGCTGTAATTAGCGC
TTGGTTTAATGACGGCTTGTTTCTTTTCTGTGGCTGCGTGAAAGCCTTGAGGGGCTCCGGGAGGGCCCTT
TGTGCGGGGGGAGCGGCTCGGGGGGTGCGTGCGTGTGTGTGTGCGTGGGGAGCGCCGCGTGCGGCTCCGC
GCTGCCCGGCGGCTGTGAGCGCTGCGGGCGCGGCGCGGGGCTTTGTGCGCTCCGCAGTGTGCGCGAGGGG
AGCGCGGCCGGGGGCGGTGCCCCGCGGTGCGGGGGGGGCTGCGAGGGGAACAAAGGCTGCGTGCGGGGTG
TGTGCGTGGGGGGGTGAGCAGGGGGTGTGGGCGCGTCGGTCGGGCTGCAACCCCCCCTGCACCCCCCTCC
CCGAGTTGCTGAGCACGGCCCGGCTTCGGGTGCGGGGCTCCGTACGGGGCGTGGCGCGGGGCTCGCCGTG
CCGGGCGGGGGGTGGCGGCAGGTGGGGGTGCCGGGCGGGGCGGGGCCGCCTCGGGCCGGGGGGGGCTCGG
GGGAGGGGCGCGGCGGCCCCCGGAGCGCCGGCGGCTGTCGAGGCGCGGCGAGCCGCAGCCATTGCCTTTT
ATGGTAATCGTGCGAGAGGGCGCAGGGACTTCCTTTGTCCCAAATCTGTGCGGAGCCGAAATCTGGGAGG
CGCCGCCGCACCCCCTCTAGCGGGCGCGGGGCGAAGCGGTGCGGCGCCGGCAGGAAGGAAATGGGCGGGG
AGGGCCTTCGTGCGTCGCCGCGCCGCCGTCCCCTTCTCCCTCTCCAGCCTCGGGGCTGTCCGCGGGGGGA
CGGCTGCCTTCGGGGGGGACGGGGCAGGGCGGGGTTCGGCTTCTGGCGTGTGACCGGCGGCTCTAGCGCC
TCTGCTAACCATGTTCATGCCTTCTTCTTTTTCCTACAGCTCCTGGGCAACGTGCTGGTTATTGTGCTGT
CTCATCATTTTGGCAAAGGGCGGCCGCATCTTGTGGAAAGGACGAAACACCGTAATTTCTACTAAGTGTA
GATCCTACATGATCAAAGAGAATTAATTTCTACTAAGTGTAGATATATGCACACCTGCACACACTAATTT
CTACTAAGTGTAGATCCTGCATACCCTAGCACAGATAATTTCTACTAAGTGTAGATGCCTGAGGGTACAG
AAAAAGTAATTTCTACTAAGTGTAGATACTACCATAAGAGATAAATGTAATTTCTACTAAGTGTAGATGG
GTCCCAACACCACATCTATAATTTCTACTAAGTGTAGATAGTGAAGCCTCTGTGGACTATAATTTCTACT
AAGTGTAGATGTAGGTCCTTCCCCATCTCCTAATTTCTACTAAGTGTAGATGGAGAATCTCCAGCCAGAC
ATAATTTCTACTAAGTGTAGATGTTGTATGAAAGTTACAAAATAATTTCTACTAAGTGTAGATGAGTCAC
TACAGGGTCTGCATAATTTCTACTAAGTGTAGATGGACACTCCTTCCATTCCATTAATTTCTACTAAGTG
TAGATACAAGGAAAGCAGTTGTGTATAATTTCTACTAAGTGTAGATTGCTATCCAGAGAGCACCCATAAT
TTCTACTAAGTGTAGATGAGATGAACACGTCGAAACTTAATTTCTACTAAGTGTAGATGCTCGATGCCTC
TCTCATGATAATTTCTACTAAGTGTAGATCAGGCCAGTCTACAGAGGAATAATTTCTACTAAGTGTAGAT
CCATAGCGTCTAAAATGGAATAATTTCTACTAAGTGTAGATGTCTTGTAAATCACCTAGTATAATTTCTA
CTAAGTGTAGATTGAGGGAGCGATCCTTACGTTAATTTCTACTAAGTGTAGATAGACCAATCTTACACAA
ACATAATTTCTACTAAGTGTAGATTGTCTGTCCCTGAAACCCCTTAATTTCTACTAAGTGTAGATCTGTT
GCACTTTCCTCCCTCTAATTTCTACTAAGTGTAGATCTGACAAGGAGAGGGTCACCTAATTTCTACTAAG
TGTAGATAGGCTACCCTCCCAGGTGTTTAATTTCTACTAAGTGTAGATAAAGACAGCACCAAGGATCATA
ATTTCTACTAAGTGTAGATATTGCTGTCTAAGGTGAATATAATTTCTACTAAGTGTAGATACCTAAAAAC
GGTAACAGCCTAATTTCTACTAAGTGTAGATGAACCAGAGTTGACGGTTGCTAATTTCTACTAAGTGTAG
ATCCCACTCCATGCCACAGTAGTAATTTCTACTAAGTGTAGATCAAGGAGGAGGGAATTACTTTAATTTC
TACTAAGTGTAGATTAGTTCCTCAAACAGTAGTTTAATTTCTACTAAGTGTAGATCATTAAGCTGAAAGC
AGCTGTAATTTCTACTAAGTGTAGATCCTACAGCCAGCTCAGCGCCTAATTTCTACTAAGTGTAGATCAT
TGTGGCCAGAGTCCACATAATTTCTACTAAGTGTAGATGAAGGATCAGAGCTCAGAGTTAATTTCTACTA
AGTGTAGATACATCACATACTACAGCTGTTAATTTCTACTAAGTGTAGATTTGGGGAGTGTCCCTAAGAA
TAATTTCTACTAAGTGTAGATTGGGTGGCACTGCATTCTCTTAATTTCTACTAAGTGTAGATCTTAGTAT
GTAGGCCGTCCTTAATTTCTACTAAGTGTAGATCTTTCAGACGCCTAACAAAGTAATTTCTACTAAGTGT
AGATTCAGCAGAATCAGAGAAGTATAATTTCTACTAAGTGTAGATAGTTTATCCAAATGAACTTATAATT
TCTACTAAGTGTAGATCCTCCCCATTCCTAGCTTGGTAATTTCTACTAAGTGTAGATGCAGGTGGCCCTC
TTTAAGCTAATTTCTACTAAGTGTAGATACCTACAAGGATAGAACAACTAATTTCTACTAAGTGTAGATC
TATAGGACCTCCTCTCCCCTAATTTCTACTAAGTGTAGATAGGATGACAAGAACTCTTGATAATTTCTAC
TAAGTGTAGATACTCCGTGTCTGGAATGCTCCGAGAATCGATAGATCCTAATCAACCTCTGGATTACAAA
ATTTGTGAAAGATTGACTGGTATTCTTAACTATGTTGCTCCTTTTACGCTATGTGGATACGCTGCTTTAA
TGCCTTTGTATCATGCTATTGCTTCCCGTATGGCTTTCATTTTCTCCTCCTTGTATAAATCCTGGTTGCT
GTCTCTTTATGAGGAGTTGTGGCCCGTTGTCAGGCAACGTGGCGTGGTGTGCACTGTGTTTGCTGACGCA
ACCCCCACTGGTTGGGGCATTGCCACCACCTGTCAGCTCCTTTCCGGGACTTTCGCTTTCCCCCTCCCTA
TTGCCACGGCGGAACTCATCGCCGCCTGCCTTGCCCGCTGCTGGACAGGGGCTCGGCTGTTGGGCACTGA
CAATTCCGTGGTGTTGTCGGGGAAATCATCGTCCTTTCCTTGGCTGCTCGCCTGTGTTGCCACCTGGATT
CTGCGCGGGACGTCCTTCTGCTACGTCCCTTCGGCCCTCAATCCAGCGGACCTTCCTTCCCGCGGCCTGC
TGCCGGCTCTGCGGCCTCTTCCGCGTCTTCGCCTTCGCCCTCAGACGAGTCGGATCTCCCTTTGGGCCGC
CTCCCCGCCTGAGATCCTTTAAGACCAATGACTTACAAGGCAGCTGTAGATCTTAGCCACTTTTTAAAAG
AAAAGGGGGGACTGGAAGGGCTAATTCACTCCCAACGAAGACAAGATCTGCTTTTTGCTTGTACTGGGTC
TCTCTGGTTAGACCAGATCTGAGCCTGGGAGCTCTCTGGCTAACTAGGGAACCCACTGCTTAAGCCTCAA
TAAAGCTTGCCTTGAGTGCTTCAAGTAGTGTGTGCCCGTCTGTTGTGTGACTCTGGTAACTAGAGATCCC
TCAGACCCTTTTAGTCAGTGTGGAAAATCTCTAGCAGTAGTAGTTCATGTCATCTTATTATTCAGTATTT
ATAACTTGCAAAGAAATGAATATCAGAGAGTGAGAGGCCCGGGTTAATTAAGGAAAGGGCTAGATCATTC
TTGAAGACGAAAGGGCCTCGTGATACGCCTATTTTTATAGGTTAATGTCATGATAATAATGGTTTCTTAG
ACGTCAGGTGGCACTTTTCGGGGAAATGTGCGCGGAACCCCTATTTGTTTATTTTTCTAAATACATTCAA
ATATGTATCCGCTCATGAGACAATAACCCTGATAAATGCTTCAATAATATTGAAAAAGGAAGAGTATGAG
TATTCAACATTTCCGTGTCGCCCTTATTCCCTTTTTTGCGGCATTTTGCCTTCCTGTTTTTGCTCACCCA
GAAACGCTGGTGAAAGTAAAAGATGCTGAAGATCAGTTGGGTGCACGAGTGGGTTACATCGAACTGGATC
TCAACAGCGGTAAGATCCTTGAGAGTTTTCGCCCCGAAGAACGTTTTCCAATGATGAGCACTTTTAAAGT
TCTGCTATGTGGCGCGGTATTATCCCGTGTTGACGCCGGGCAAGAGCAACTCGGTCGCCGCATACACTAT
TCTCAGAATGACTTGGTTGAGTACTCACCAGTCACAGAAAAGCATCTTACGGATGGCATGACAGTAAGAG
AATTATGCAGTGCTGCCATAACCATGAGTGATAACACTGCGGCCAACTTACTTCTGACAACGATCGGAGG
ACCGAAGGAGCTAACCGCTTTTTTGCACAACATGGGGGATCATGTAACTCGCCTTGATCGTTGGGAACCG
GAGCTGAATGAAGCCATACCAAACGACGAGCGTGACACCACGATGCCTGTAGCAATGGCAACAACGTTGC
GCAAACTATTAACTGGCGAACTACTTACTCTAGCTTCCCGGCAACAATTAATAGACTGGATGGAGGCGGA
TAAAGTTGCAGGACCACTTCTGCGCTCGGCCCTTCCGGCTGGCTGGTTTATTGCTGATAAATCTGGAGCC
GGTGAGCGTGGGTCTCGCGGTATCATTGCAGCACTGGGGCCAGATGGTAAGCCCTCCCGTATCGTAGTTA
TCTACACGACGGGGAGTCAGGCAACTATGGATGAACGAAATAGACAGATCGCTGAGATAGGTGCCTCACT
GATTAAGCATTGGTAACTGTCAGACCAAGTTTACTCATATATACTTTAGATTGATTTAAAACTTCATTTT
TAATTTAAAAGGATCTAGGTGAAGATCCTTTTTGATAATCTCATGACCAAAATCCCTTAACGTGAGTTTT
CGTTCCACTGAGCGTCAGACCCCGTAGAAAAGATCAAAGGATCTTCTTGAGATCCTTTTTTTCTGCGCGT
AATCTGCTGCTTGCAAACAAAAAAACCACCGCTACCAGCGGTGGTTTGTTTGCCGGATCAAGAGCTACCA
ACTCTTTTTCCGAAGGTAACTGGCTTCAGCAGAGCGCAGATACCAAATACTGTTCTTCTAGTGTAGCCGT
AGTTAGGCCACCACTTCAAGAACTCTGTAGCACCGCCTACATACCTCGCTCTGCTAATCCTGTTACCAGT
GGCTGCTGCCAGTGGCGATAAGTCGTGTCTTACCGGGTTGGACTCAAGACGATAGTTACCGGATAAGGCG
CAGCGGTCGGGCTGAACGGGGGGTTCGTGCACACAGCCCAGCTTGGAGCGAACGACCTACACCGAACTGA
GATACCTACAGCGTGAGCTATGAGAAAGCGCCACGCTTCCCGAAGGGAGAAAGGCGGACAGGTATCCGGT
AAGCGGCAGGGTCGGAACAGGAGAGCGCACGAGGGAGCTTCCAGGGGGAAACGCCTGGTATCTTTATAGT
CCTGTCGGGTTTCGCCACCTCTGACTTGAGCGTCGATTTTTGTGATGCTCGTCAGGGGGGCGGAGCCTAT
GGAAAAACGCCAGCAACGCGGCCTTTTTACGGTTCCTGGCCTTTTGCTGGCCTTTTGCTCACATGTTCTT
TCCTGCGTTATCCCCTGATTCTGTGGATAACCGTATTACCGCCTTTGAGTGAGCTGATACCGCTCGCCGC
AGCCGAACGACCGAGCGCAGCGAGTCAGTGAGCGAGGAAGCGGAAGAGCGCCCAATACGCAAACCGCCTC
TCCCCGCGCGTTGGCCGATTCATTAATGCAGCAAGCTCATGGCTGACTAATTTTTTTTATTTATGCAGAG
GCCGAGGCCGCCTCGGCCTCTGAGCTATTCCAGAAGTAGTGAGGAGGCTTTTTTGGAGGCCTAGGCTTTT
GCAAAAAGCTCCCCGTGGCACGACAGGTTTCCCGACTGGAAAGCGGGCAGTGAGCGCAACGCAATTAATG
TGAGTTAGCTCACTCATTAGGCACCCCAGGCTTTACACTTTATGCTTCCGGCTCGTATGTTGTGTGGAAT
TGTGAGCGGATAACAATTTCACACAGGAAACAGCTATGACATGATTACGAATTTCACAAATAAAGCATTT
TTTTCACTGCATTCTAGTTGTGGTTTGTCCAAACTCATCAATGTATCTTATCATGTCTGGATCAACTGGA
TAACTCAAGCTAACCAAAATCATCCCAAACTTCCCACCCCATACCCTATTACCACTGCCAATTACCTGTG
GTTTCATTTACTCTAAACCTGTGATTCCTCTGAATTATTTTCATTTTAAAGAAATTGTATTTGTTAAATA
TGTACTACAAACTTAGTAGT
